>Addgene plasmid #64162 | pLPC-NMYC-mTRF1 | addgene partial sequence | sequence record 114338 | pLPC-5 5'-TAGGCGTGTACGGTGGGA-3'
CCACTGCTTACTGGCTTATCGAAATTAATACGACTCACTATAGGGAGACCCAAGCTTGGTACCGAGCTCG
GATCAGCCACCATGGAACAAAAGTTGATTTCTGAAGAAGATTTGTTAAGAAAGAGAGGATCCGCGGAGAC
GGTCTCCTCAGCGGCCCGGGACGCGCCGAGCCGTGAGGGCTGGACAGATTCGGATTCTCCAGAGCAGGAG
GAGGTGGGAGACGACGCGGAGCTGCTCCAGTGCCAGCTTCAGCTGGGGACCCCGAGAGAGATGGAGAACG
CGGAGCTTGTGGCTGAGGTGGAGGCCGTGGCTGCGGGCTGGATGCTCGACTTCCTCTGCCTGTCTCTGTG
CCGAGCCTTCCGCGACGGCCGCTCCGAGGACTTTCGTCGTACTCGTGACAGCGCCGAGGCTATTATTCAT
GGACTACACAGACTTACAGCTTACCAATTGAAAACTGTGTATATATGTCAGTTTTTGACAAGAGTTGCAT
CTGGAAAGGCCCTTGATGCACAGTTTGAAGTTGATGAGCGTATTACACCCTTGGAATCAGCCCTGATGAT
TTGGAACTCAATTGAAAAGGAACATGACAAACTGCATGACGAAATAAAGAATTTAATTAAAATTCAGGCT
GTAGCTGTTTGTATGGAAATTGGCAGCTTTAAGGAAGCAGAAGAAGTATTTGAAAGAATATTTGGTGATC
CAGAATTTTACACGCCTTTAGAAAGGAAGTTACTTAAGATAATCTCTCAGAAGGATGTGTTCCACTCCCT
TTTCCAACACTTCAGCTATAGCTGCATGATGGAGAAAATTCAGAGTTATGTGGGTGATGTGTTAAGTGAA
AAATCATCAACTTTTCTAATGAAGGCAGCAACAAAAGTAGTGGAAAATGAGAAAGCGAGGACACAAGCGT
CTAAGGATAGGCCAGATGCCACCAACACTGGAATGGACACTGAAGTTGGTTTGAATAAAGAGAAAAGTGT
TAATGGCCA
