>Addgene plasmid #64162 | pLPC-NMYC-mTRF1 | addgene partial sequence | sequence record 114339 | pLPC-3 5'-CTTGCCAAACCTACAGGT-3'
AAATCTTTTATTTTATCGGCCCTCTAGATGCATGCTCGAGCGGCCGCCAGCTGTGATGGATATCTGCAGA
ATTCTCAGCTAATCAGTTTCAGTCTCTTCATTGTTCTCCATCTATCTTTTAACATGACACTTGTTCGGTT
GTTGAACTTATAATGGGATAGTATTTTAGCCCAATTTCCCTCTCCATATTTCTTTACACCACACTTCAAA
ATTCTGTCTTCTTCCCAAAGCCATGTCTGTCTTTTCCTGCGTCCACTTTTGTCATCAGTGTCTGGCTGAT
TCTCTGAGACACACAATCTATTCCTTCCACTGGTTCTTCGGTTCCTTTCCATCGTTGTTTCACACTGAAG
AGTTCCTGTTCTTGCTTCGTTCCTACTGAAATCTGATGGAGCACGTCTGTGTTTTAACTGCGATAAGGCG
TTCTTGTGAGACCTTATTGAGGATACTGTATCCACTAAGGGTTCAGTTTCTGTAGACTGCTGGCCATTAA
CACTTTTCTCTTTATTCAAACCAACTTCAGTGTCCATTCCAGTGTTGGTGGCATCTGGCCTATCCTTAGA
CGCTTGTGTCCTCGCTTTCTCATTTTCCACTACTTTTGTTGCTGCCTTCATTAGAAAAGTTGATGATTTT
TCACTTAACACATCACCCACATAACTCTGAATTTTCTCCATCATGCAGCTATAGCTGAAGTGTTGGAAAA
GGGAGTGGAACACATCCTTCTGAGAGATTATCTTAAGTAACTTCCTTTCTAAAGGCGTGTAAAATTCTGG
ATCACCAAATATTCTTTCAAATACTTCTTCTGCTTCCTTAAAGCTGCCAATTTCCATACAAACAGCTACA
GCCTGAATTTTAATTAAATTCTTTATTTCGTCATGCAGTTTGTCATGTTCCTTTTCAATTGAGTTCCAAA
TCATCAGGGCTGA
