[The description below was written by a language model from this plasmid's Addgene catalogue record.]
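Description:
pLPC-NMYC-mTRF1 is a retroviral mammalian expression vector built on the pLPC-N MYC backbone, designed to deliver and express mouse TRF1 (telomeric repeat-binding factor 1, gene Terf1) carrying an N-terminal Myc epitope tag. The plasmid is propagated in E. coli under ampicillin selection; its copy number is not recorded. In mammalian cells, puromycin serves as the selectable marker, allowing enrichment of transduced populations. As a retroviral vector, it is intended to be packaged into viral particles in a suitable packaging cell line, after which the expression cassette integrates into the genome of infected target cells to give stable expression. No feature table is provided, so details such as the LTRs, packaging signal, bacterial origin and the promoter driving the puromycin marker are not stated in the record.

The mouse TRF1 coding sequence was inserted by restriction cloning between BamHI and EcoRI sites, both of which remain intact, placing it in frame downstream of the Myc tag supplied by the backbone. Expression is driven by a CMV promoter, a strong constitutive promoter in many mammalian cell types. The Myc epitope permits detection or recovery of the exogenous protein with anti-Myc antibodies, for example in immunoblotting, immunofluorescence or immunoprecipitation, and distinguishes it from endogenous TRF1.

TRF1 is a shelterin component that binds double-stranded TTAGGG telomeric repeats. The associated work examined how TRF1 helps telomeres replicate by recruiting the BLM helicase and the TPP1/POT1 repressor of ATR signalling, so this construct is suited to expressing tagged wild-type mouse TRF1, plausibly in complementation or localization experiments.
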