Addgene plasmid #64162: pLPC-NMYC-mTRF1
Purpose: Retroviral vector expressing mouse TRF1 with N-terminal Myc tag
Depositing lab: Titia de Lange. Depositing organization: Rockefeller University. Publication: TRF1 negotiates TTAGGG repeat-associated replication problems by recruiting the BLM helicase and the TPP1/POT1 repressor of ATR signaling. Zimmermann M, Kibe T, Kabir S, de Lange T. Genes Dev. 2014 Nov 15;28(22):2477-91. doi: 10.1101/gad.251611.114. Epub 2014 Oct 24. PubMed 25344324.
Backbone
  Vector backbone: pLPC-N MYC
  Backbone manufacturer: de Lange Lab (Addgene plasmid# 12540)
  Vector type: Mammalian Expression, Retroviral
  Selectable markers: Puromycin
Growth in bacteria
  Bacterial resistance: Ampicillin, 100 μg/mL
  Growth temperature: 37°C
  Growth strain: Top10
  Copy number: Unknown
Gene/Insert
  Gene/Insert name: mTRF1 (alt names: telomeric repeat-binding factor 1; Terf1)
  Species: M. musculus (mouse)
  GenBank ID: NM_009352.2 NP_033378.1
  Entrez Gene: Terf1 (a.k.a. Pin2, Trbf1, Trf1)
  Promoter: CMV
  Tag / fusion protein: Myc (N terminal on backbone)
  Cloning method: Restriction Enzyme; 5′ cloning site BamHI (not destroyed); 3′ cloning site EcoRI (not destroyed)
  Sequencing primers: 5′ pLPC-5 (5'-TAGGCGTGTACGGTGGGA-3'); 3′ pLPC-3 (5'-CTTGCCAAACCTACAGGT-3')
Terms and licenses: Academic/Nonprofit Terms; Industry Terms: Not Available to Industry
How to cite: pLPC-NMYC-mTRF1 was a gift from Titia de Lange (Addgene plasmid # 64162 ; http://n2t.net/addgene:64162 ; RRID:Addgene_64162)
